Addgene plasmid #179963: pCG_SARS-CoV1 NSP7 C-V5-tag
Purpose: Mammalian expression vector for SARS-CoV-1 Nsp7, V5-tagged. Sequence codon-optimized.
Depositing lab: Konstantin Sparrer. Depositing organization: Universitaet Ulm. Publication: Systematic functional analysis of SARS-CoV-2 proteins uncovers viral innate immune antagonists and remaining vulnerabilities. Hayn M, Hirschenberger M, Koepke L, Nchioua R, Straub JH, Klute S, Hunszinger V, Zech F, Prelli Bozzo C, Aftab W, Christensen MH, Conzelmann C, Muller JA, Srinivasachar Badarinarayan S, Sturzel CM, Forne I, Stenger S, Conzelmann KK, Munch J, Schmidt FI, Sauter D, Imhof A, Kirchhoff F, Sparrer KMJ. Cell Rep. 2021 May 18;35(7):109126. doi: 10.1016/j.celrep.2021.109126. Epub 2021 Apr 27. PubMed 33974846.
Backbone
  Vector backbone: pCG
  Vector type: Mammalian Expression
Growth in bacteria
  Bacterial resistance: Ampicillin, 100 μg/mL
  Growth temperature: 37°C
  Growth strain: DH5alpha
  Copy number: High Copy
Gene/Insert
  Gene/Insert name: SARS-CoV-1 Nsp7
  Species: Synthetic
  Mutation: human codon-optimized
  Entrez Gene: ORF1ab (a.k.a. sarsp1)
  Cloning method: Restriction Enzyme; 5′ cloning site Unknown (unknown if destroyed); 3′ cloning site Unknown (unknown if destroyed)
Terms and licenses: Academic/Nonprofit Terms; Industry Terms: Not Available to Industry
How to cite: pCG_SARS-CoV1 NSP7 C-V5-tag was a gift from Konstantin Sparrer (Addgene plasmid # 179963 ; http://n2t.net/addgene:179963 ; RRID:Addgene_179963)
