[The description below was written by a language model from this plasmid's Addgene catalogue record and pLannotate feature annotations shown in this document.]
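Description:
pCG_SARS-CoV1 NSP7 C-V5-tag is a mammalian expression plasmid built on the pCG backbone and designed for transient expression of SARS-CoV-1 non-structural protein 7 (Nsp7, a cleavage product of the ORF1ab polyprotein). The insert is a synthetic, human codon-optimized open reading frame, and the construct name indicates that the V5 epitope tag is C-terminal. The cloning sites are not recorded. In bacteria the plasmid is maintained at high copy through a ColE1/pUC-type origin and selected with ampicillin via the β-lactamase gene. An f1 origin, a T7 promoter and fragments of lacZα, lacI, rop and bom are backbone remnants.

The expression cassette consists of the human CMV immediate-early enhancer and promoter followed by an HSV thymidine kinase 5' UTR. Downstream lie a rabbit β-globin intron, a short stretch of β-globin coding sequence and the rabbit β-globin polyadenylation signal, which provide splicing and 3'-end processing of the transcript. An SV40 early promoter region is also present in reverse orientation. Neither feature table annotates the Nsp7 coding sequence or the V5 tag. They presumably sit in the unannotated gap of roughly 360 nt between the TK 5' UTR and the intron, but the record does not confirm this.

Two sequencing records are attached, of 6,635 and 5,297 nt. They match in the expression cassette and backbone, but the longer one has about 1.3 kb of extra sequence between the origin and AmpR, including an RNA-OUT element. The record does not explain this difference. The associated publication is a systematic functional analysis of coronavirus proteins as antagonists of innate immunity, which suggests use in V5-based detection of Nsp7 in transfected cells.
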