Features (pLannotate 1.2.2; 17 found; start..end, strand, type, name):
    304..507     +  promoter       CMV promoter: human cytomegalovirus (CMV) immediate early promoter
    597..636     +  5'UTR          HSV TK 5'-UTR: 5' untranslated region from the herpes simplex virus thymidine kinase gene
    995..1567    +  intron         β-globin intron: intron from rabbit β-globin gene
   1571..1693    +  CDS            HBB: HBB_COLGU - Experimental evidence at transcript level: Swiss-Prot protein existence level 2. Involved in oxygen transport from the lung to the various peripheral tissues. From Colobus guereza (Mantled guereza) (Eastern black-and-white colobus monkey).
   1764..1819    +  polyA_signal   β-globin poly(A) signal: rabbit β-globin polyadenylation signal (Gil and Proudfoot, 1987)
   2159..2348    -  promoter       SV40 promoter: SV40 early promoter
   2348..2402    -  CDS            lacI (fragment): lac repressor; lacI; The lac repressor binds to the lac operator to inhibit transcription in E. coli. This inhibition can be relieved by adding lactose or isopropyl-β-D-thiogalactopyranoside (IPTG).
   2585..3173    -  rep_origin     ori: high-copy-number ColE1/pMB1/pBR322/pUC origin of replication
   4532..4601    +  ncRNA          RNA-OUT: Accession: RF00240 - RNA-OUT
   4682..5542    -  CDS            AmpR: β-lactamase; bla; confers resistance to ampicillin, carbenicillin, and related antibiotics
   5543..5647    -  promoter       AmpR promoter: bla
   5742..5777    +  CDS            rop (fragment): Rop protein, which maintains plasmids at low copy number; rop
   5879..5978    +  misc_feature   bom (fragment): basis of mobility region from pBR322
   6006..6434    -  rep_origin     f1 ori (sequence partly withheld): f1 bacteriophage origin of replication; arrow indicates direction of (+) strand synthesis
   6438..6595    -  CDS            lacZα (fragment): LacZα fragment of β-galactosidase; lacZ fragment
   6598..6616    +  promoter       T7 promoter: promoter for bacteriophage T7 RNA polymerase
   6635..303     +  enhancer       CMV enhancer (across the origin): human cytomegalovirus immediate early enhancer
>Addgene plasmid #179963 | pCG_SARS-CoV1 NSP7 C-V5-tag | addgene full sequence | sequence record 358584 | Addgene NGS Result
GTTACATAACTTACGGTAAATGGCCCGCCTGGCTGACCGCCCAACGACCCCCGCCCATTGACGTCAATAA
TGACGTATGTTCCCATAGTAACGCCAATAGGGACTTTCCATTGACGTCAATGGGTGGAGTATTTACGGTA
AACTGCCCACTTGGCAGTACATCAAGTGTATCATATGCCAAGTACGCCCCCTATTGACGTCAATGACGGT
AAATGGCCCGCCTGGCATTATGCCCAGTACATGACCTTATGGGACTTTCCTACTTGGCAGTACATCTACG
TATTAGTCATCGCTATTACCATGGTGATGCGGTTTTGGCAGTACATCAATGGGCGTGGATAGCGGTTTGA
CTCACGGGGATTTCCAAGTCTCCACCCCATTGACGTCAATGGGAGTTTGTTTTGGCACCAAAATCAACGG
GACTTTCCAAAATGTCGTAACAACTCCGCCCCATTGACGCAAATGGGCGGTAGGCGTGTACGGTGGGAGG
TCTATATAAGCAGAGCTCGTTTAGTGAACCGTCAGATCGCCTGGAGACGCCATCCACGCTGTTTTGACCT
CCATAGAAGACACCGGGACCGATCCAGCCTCCGGGGGATCTTGGTGGCGTGAAACTCCCGCACCTCTTCG
GCCAGCGCCTTGTAGAAGCGCGTAGGCCTTCTAGAGCCACCATGTCCAAAATGTCTGACGTGAAATGCAC
TTCTGTAGTGCTCCTTTCAGTTCTCCAACAGCTCAGAGTGGAAAGCTCCAGTAAGTTGTGGGCGCAGTGT
GTTCAACTGCACAATGATATATTGCTTGCCAAAGACACCACCGAGGCTTTCGAGAAGATGGTCTCACTTC
TCAGCGTCTTGCTGTCAATGCAAGGGGCAGTGGATATAAATCGCCTCTGTGAGGAAATGCTCGACAACAG
GGCCACCTTGCAAGGGAAGCCCATCCCAAACCCGCTTCTGGGGCTCGATTCAACATGAACGCGTCGGATC
CTGAGAACTTCAGGGTGAGTTTGGGGACCCTTGATTGTTCTTTCTTTTTCGCTATTGTAAAATTCATGTT
ATATGGAGGGGGCAAAGTTTTCAGGGTGTTGTTTAGAATGGGAAGATGTCCCTTGTATCACCATGGACCC
TCATGATAATTTTGTTTCTTTCACTTTCTACTCTGTTGACAACCATTGTCTCCTCTTATTTTCTTTTCAT
TTTCTGTAACTTTTTCGTTAAACTTTAGCTTGCATTTGTAACGAATTTTTAAATTCACTTTTGTTTATTT
GTCAGATTGTAAGTACTTTCTCTAATCACTTTTTTTTCAAGGCAATCAGGGTATATTATATTGTACTTCA
GCACAGTTTTAGAGAACAATTGTTATAATTAAATGATAAGGTAGAATATTTCTGCATATAAATTCTGGCT
GGCGTGGAAATATTCTTATTGGTAGAAACAACTACACCCTGGTCATCATCCTGCCTTTCTCTTTATGGTT
ACAATGATATACACTGTTTGAGATGAGGATAAAATACTCTGAGTCCAAACCGGGCCCCTCTGCTAACCAT
GTTCATGCCTTCTTCTCTTTCCTACAGCTCCTGGGCAACGTGCTGGTTGTTGTGCTGTCTCATCATTTTG
GCAAAGAATTCACTCCTCAGGTGCAGGCTGCCTATCAGAAGGTGGTGGCTGGTGTGGCCAATGCCCTGGC
TCACAAATACCACTGAGATCTTTTTCCCTCTGCCAAAAATTATGGGGACATCATGAAGCCCCTTGAGCAT
CTGACTTCTGGCTAATAAAGGAAATTTATTTTCATTGCAATAGTGTGTTGGAATTTTTTGTGTCTCTCAC
TCGGAAGGACATATGGGAGGGCAAATCATTTAAAACATCAGAATGAGTATTTGGTTTAGAGTTTGGCAAC
ATATGCCCATATGCTGGCTGCCATGAACAAAGGTTGGCTATAAAGAGGTCATCAGTATATGAAACAGCCC
CCTGCTGTCCATTCCTTATTCCATAGAAAAGCCTTGACTTGAGGTTAGATTTTTTTTATATTTTGTTTTG
TGTTATTTTTTTCTTTAACATCCCTAAAATTTTCCTTACATGTTTTACTAGCCAGATTTTTCCTCCTCTC
CTGACTACTCCCAGTCATAGCTGTCCCTCTTCTCTTATGGAGATCCCTCGAGGAGCTTTTTGCAAAAGCC
TAGGCCTCCAAAAAAGCCTCTTCACTACTTCTGGAATAGCTCAGAGGCCGAGGCGGCCTCGGCCTCTGCA
TAAATAAAAAAAATTAGTCAGCCATGGGGCGGAGAATGGGCGGAACTGGGCGGAGTTAGGGGCGGGATGG
GCGGAGTTAGGGGCGGGACTATGGTTGCTGACTAATTGCTGCATTAATGAATCGGCCAACGCGCGGGGAG
AGGCGGTTTGCGTATTGGGCGCTCTTCCGCTTCCTCGCTCACTGACTCGCTGCGCTCGGTCGTTCGGCTG
CGGCGAGCGGTATCAGCTCACTCAAAGGCGGTAATACGGTTATCCACAGAATCAGGGGATAACGCAGGAA
AGAACATGTGAGCAAAAGGCCAGCAAAAGGCCAGGAACCGTAAAAAGGCCGCGTTGCTGGCGTTTTTCCA
TAGGCTCCGCCCCCCTGACGAGCATCACAAAAATCGACGCTCAAGTCAGAGGTGGCGAAACCCGACAGGA
CTATAAAGATACCAGGCGTTTCCCCCTGGAAGCTCCCTCGTGCGCTCTCCTGTTCCGACCCTGCCGCTTA
CCGGATACCTGTCCGCCTTTCTCCCTTCGGGAAGCGTGGCGCTTTCTCATAGCTCACGCTGTAGGTATCT
CAGTTCGGTGTAGGTCGTTCGCTCCAAGCTGGGCTGTGTGCACGAACCCCCCGTTCAGCCCGACCGCTGC
GCCTTATCCGGTAACTATCGTCTTGAGTCCAACCCGGTAAGACACGACTTATCGCCACTGGCAGCAGCCA
CTGGTAACAGGATTAGCAGAGCGAGGTATGTAGGCGGTGCTACAGAGTTCTTGAAGTGGTGGCCTAACTA
CGGCTACACTAGAAGAACAGTATTTGGTATCTGCGCTCTGCTGAAGCCAGTTACCTTCGGAAAAAGAGTT
GGTAGCTCTTGATCCGGCAAACAAACCACCGCTGGTAGCGGTGGTTTTTTTGTTTGCAAGCAGCAGATTA
CGCGCAGAAAAAAAGGATCTCAAGAAGATCCTTTGATCTTTTCTACGGGGTCTGACGCTCAGTGGAACGA
AAACTCACGTTAAGGGATTTTGGTCATGAGATTATCAAAAAGGATCTTCACCTAGATCCTTTTAAATTAA
AAATGAAGTTTTAAATCAATCTAAAGTACTGAGAGATCCCCTCATAATTTCCCCAAAGCGTAACCATGTG
TGAATAAATTTTGAGCTAGTAGGGTTGCAGCCACGAGTAAGTCTTCCCTTGTTATTGTGTAGCCAGAATG
CCGCAAAACTTCCATGCCTAAGCGAACTGTTGAGAGTACGTTTCGATTTCTGACTGTGTTAGCCTGGAAG
TGCTTGTCCCAACCTTGTTTCTGAGCATGAACGCCCGCAAGCCAACATGTTAGTTGAAGCATCAGGGCGA
TTAGCAGCATGATATCAAAACGCTCTGAGCTGCTCGTTCGGCTATGGCGTAGGCCTAGTCCGTAGGCAGG
ACTTTTCAAGTCTCGGAAGGTTTCTTCAATCTGCATTCGCTTCGAATAGATATTAACAAGTTGTTTGGGT
GTTCGAATTTCAACAGGTAAGTTAGTTGCTAGAATCCATGGCTCCTTTGCCGACGCTGAGTAGATTTTAG
GTGACGGGTGGTGACAATGAGTCCGTGTCGAGCGCTGATTTTTTCGGCCTTTAGAGCGAGATTTATACAA
TAGAATTTGGCATGAGATTGGATTGCTTTTAGTCAGCCTCTTATAGCCTAAAGTCTTTGAGTGACTAGAT
GACATATCATGTAAGTTGCTGATAGGTTTCCAGTTTTCCGCTCCTAGGTCTGCATATTGTACTTTTCCTC
TTACTCGACTTAACCAGTACCAACCCAGCTTCTCAACGGATTTATACCATGGCACTTTAAAGCCAGCATC
ACTGACAATGAGCGGTGTGGTGTTACTCGGTAGAATGCTCGCAAGGTCGGCTAGAAATTGGTCATGAGCT
TTCTTTGAACATTGCTCTGAAAGCGGGAACGCTTTCTCATAAAGAGTAACAGAACGACCGTGTAGTGCGA
CTGAAGCTCGCAATACCATAAGCCGTTTTTGCTCACGGATATCAGACCAGTCAACAAGTACAATGGGCAT
CGTATTGCCCGAACAGATAAAGCTAGCATGCCAACGGTATACAGCGAGTCGCTCTTTGTGGAGGTGACGA
TTACCTAACAATCGGTCGATTCGTTTGATGTTATGTTTTGTTCTCGCTTTGGTTGGCAGGTTACGGCCAA
GTTCGGTAAGAGTGAGAGTTTTACAGTCAAGTAAGGCGTGGCAAGCCAACGTTAAGCTGTTGAGTCGTTT
TAAGTGTAATTCGGGGCAGAATTGGTAAAGAGAGTCGTGTAAAATATCGAGTTCGCACATTTTGTTGTCT
GATTATTGATTTTTGGCGAAACCATTTGATCATATGACAAGATGTGTATCTACCTTAACTTAATGATTTT
GATAAAAATCATTAGGGGATTCATCAGTCTAAAGTATATATGAGTAAACTTGGTCTGACAGTTACCAATG
CTTAATCAGTGAGGCACCTATCTCAGCGATCTGTCTATTTCGTTCATCCATAGTTGCCTGACTCCCCGTC
GTGTAGATAACTACGATACGGGAGGGCTTACCATCTGGCCCCAGTGCTGCAATGATACCGCGAGACCCAC
GCTCACCGGCTCCAGATTTATCAGCAATAAACCAGCCAGCCGGAAGGGCCGAGCGCAGAAGTGGTCCTGC
AACTTTATCCGCCTCCATCCAGTCTATTAATTGTTGCCGGGAAGCTAGAGTAAGTAGTTCGCCAGTTAAT
AGTTTGCGCAACGTTGTTGCCATTGCTACAGGCATCGTGGTGTCACGCTCGTCGTTTGGTATGGCTTCAT
TCAGCTCCGGTTCCCAACGATCAAGGCGAGTTACATGATCCCCCATGTTGTGCAAAAAAGCGGTTAGCTC
CTTCGGTCCTCCGATCGTTGTCAGAAGTAAGTTGGCCGCAGTGTTATCACTCATGGTTATGGCAGCACTG
CATAATTCTCTTACTGTCATGCCATCCGTAAGATGCTTTTCTGTGACTGGTGAGTACTCAACCAAGTCAT
TCTGAGAATAGTGTATGCGGCGACCGAGTTGCTCTTGCCCGGCGTCAATACGGGATAATACCGCGCCACA
TAGCAGAACTTTAAAAGTGCTCATCATTGGAAAACGTTCTTCGGGGCGAAAACTCTCAAGGATCTTACCG
CTGTTGAGATCCAGTTCGATGTAACCCACTCGTGCACCCAACTGATCTTCAGCATCTTTTACTTTCACCA
GCGTTTCTGGGTGAGCAAAAACAGGAAGGCAAAATGCCGCAAAAAAGGGAATAAGGGCGACACGGAAATG
TTGAATACTCATACTCTTCCTTTTTCAATATTATTGAAGCATTTATCAGGGTTATTGTCTCATGAGCGGA
TACATATTTGAATGTATTTAGAAAAATAAACAAATAGGGGTTCCGCGCACATTTCCCCGAAAAGTGCCAC
CTGACGTCTAAGAAACCATTATTATCATGACATTAACCTATAAAAATAGGCGTATCACGAGGCCCTTTCG
TCTCGCGCGTTTCGGTGATGACGGTGAAAACCTCTGACACATGCAGCTCCCGGAGACGGTCACAGCTTGT
CTGTAAGCGGATGCCGGGAGCAGACAAGCCCGTCAGGGCGCGTCAGCGGGTGTTGGCGGGTGTCGGGGCT
GGCTTAACTATGCGGCATCAGAGCAGATTGTACTGAGAGTGCACCATATGCGGTGTGAAATACCGCACAG
ATGCGTAAGGAGAAAATACCGCATCAGGAAATTGTAAGCGTTAATATTTTGTTAAAATTCGCGTTAAATT
TTTGTTAAATCAGCTCATTTTTTAACCAATAGGCCGAAATCGGCAAAATCCCTTATAAATCAAAAGAATA
GACCGAGATAGGGT
[37 nt withheld, positions 6105-6141]
AAAGAACGTGGACTCCAACGTCAAAGG
[49 nt withheld, positions 6169-6217]
T
[91 nt withheld, positions 6219-6309]
G
[124 nt withheld, positions 6311-6434]
CCATTCGCCATTCAGGCTGCGCAACTGTTGGGAAGGGCGATCGGTGCGGGCCTCTTCGCTATTACGCCAG
CTGGCGAAAGGGGGATGTGCTGCAAGGCGATTAAGTTGGGTAACGCCAGGGTTTTCCCAGTCACGACGTT
GTAAAACGACGGCCAGTGAATTGTAATACGACTCACTATAGGGCGAATTCGAGCTCGCCCC
