Features (pLannotate 1.2.2; 16 found; start..end, strand, type, name):
      1..304     +  enhancer       CMV enhancer: human cytomegalovirus immediate early enhancer
    305..508     +  promoter       CMV promoter: human cytomegalovirus (CMV) immediate early promoter
    598..637     +  5'UTR          HSV TK 5'-UTR: 5' untranslated region from the herpes simplex virus thymidine kinase gene
    996..1568    +  intron         β-globin intron: intron from rabbit β-globin gene
   1572..1694    +  CDS            HBB: HBB_COLGU - Experimental evidence at transcript level: Swiss-Prot protein existence level 2. Involved in oxygen transport from the lung to the various peripheral tissues. From Colobus guereza (Mantled guereza) (Eastern black-and-white colobus monkey).
   1765..1820    +  polyA_signal   β-globin poly(A) signal: rabbit β-globin polyadenylation signal (Gil and Proudfoot, 1987)
   2160..2349    -  promoter       SV40 promoter: SV40 early promoter
   2349..2403    -  CDS            lacI (fragment): lac repressor; lacI; The lac repressor binds to the lac operator to inhibit transcription in E. coli. This inhibition can be relieved by adding lactose or isopropyl-β-D-thiogalactopyranoside (IPTG).
   2586..3174    -  rep_origin     ori: high-copy-number ColE1/pMB1/pBR322/pUC origin of replication
   3345..4205    -  CDS            AmpR: β-lactamase; bla; confers resistance to ampicillin, carbenicillin, and related antibiotics
   4206..4310    -  promoter       AmpR promoter: bla
   4405..4440    +  CDS            rop (fragment): Rop protein, which maintains plasmids at low copy number; rop
   4542..4641    +  misc_feature   bom (fragment): basis of mobility region from pBR322
   4669..5097    -  rep_origin     f1 ori (sequence partly withheld): f1 bacteriophage origin of replication; arrow indicates direction of (+) strand synthesis
   5101..5258    -  CDS            lacZα (fragment): LacZα fragment of β-galactosidase; lacZ fragment
   5261..5279    +  promoter       T7 promoter: promoter for bacteriophage T7 RNA polymerase
>Addgene plasmid #179963 | pCG_SARS-CoV1 NSP7 C-V5-tag | addgene full sequence | sequence record 373991 | Addgene NGS Result
CGTTACATAACTTACGGTAAATGGCCCGCCTGGCTGACCGCCCAACGACCCCCGCCCATTGACGTCAATA
ATGACGTATGTTCCCATAGTAACGCCAATAGGGACTTTCCATTGACGTCAATGGGTGGAGTATTTACGGT
AAACTGCCCACTTGGCAGTACATCAAGTGTATCATATGCCAAGTACGCCCCCTATTGACGTCAATGACGG
TAAATGGCCCGCCTGGCATTATGCCCAGTACATGACCTTATGGGACTTTCCTACTTGGCAGTACATCTAC
GTATTAGTCATCGCTATTACCATGGTGATGCGGTTTTGGCAGTACATCAATGGGCGTGGATAGCGGTTTG
ACTCACGGGGATTTCCAAGTCTCCACCCCATTGACGTCAATGGGAGTTTGTTTTGGCACCAAAATCAACG
GGACTTTCCAAAATGTCGTAACAACTCCGCCCCATTGACGCAAATGGGCGGTAGGCGTGTACGGTGGGAG
GTCTATATAAGCAGAGCTCGTTTAGTGAACCGTCAGATCGCCTGGAGACGCCATCCACGCTGTTTTGACC
TCCATAGAAGACACCGGGACCGATCCAGCCTCCGGGGGATCTTGGTGGCGTGAAACTCCCGCACCTCTTC
GGCCAGCGCCTTGTAGAAGCGCGTAGGCCTTCTAGAGCCACCATGTCCAAAATGTCTGACGTGAAATGCA
CTTCTGTAGTGCTCCTTTCAGTTCTCCAACAGCTCAGAGTGGAAAGCTCCAGTAAGTTGTGGGCGCAGTG
TGTTCAACTGCACAATGATATATTGCTTGCCAAAGACACCACCGAGGCTTTCGAGAAGATGGTCTCACTT
CTCAGCGTCTTGCTGTCAATGCAAGGGGCAGTGGATATAAATCGCCTCTGTGAGGAAATGCTCGACAACA
GGGCCACCTTGCAAGGGAAGCCCATCCCAAACCCGCTTCTGGGGCTCGATTCAACATGAACGCGTCGGAT
CCTGAGAACTTCAGGGTGAGTTTGGGGACCCTTGATTGTTCTTTCTTTTTCGCTATTGTAAAATTCATGT
TATATGGAGGGGGCAAAGTTTTCAGGGTGTTGTTTAGAATGGGAAGATGTCCCTTGTATCACCATGGACC
CTCATGATAATTTTGTTTCTTTCACTTTCTACTCTGTTGACAACCATTGTCTCCTCTTATTTTCTTTTCA
TTTTCTGTAACTTTTTCGTTAAACTTTAGCTTGCATTTGTAACGAATTTTTAAATTCACTTTTGTTTATT
TGTCAGATTGTAAGTACTTTCTCTAATCACTTTTTTTTCAAGGCAATCAGGGTATATTATATTGTACTTC
AGCACAGTTTTAGAGAACAATTGTTATAATTAAATGATAAGGTAGAATATTTCTGCATATAAATTCTGGC
TGGCGTGGAAATATTCTTATTGGTAGAAACAACTACACCCTGGTCATCATCCTGCCTTTCTCTTTATGGT
TACAATGATATACACTGTTTGAGATGAGGATAAAATACTCTGAGTCCAAACCGGGCCCCTCTGCTAACCA
TGTTCATGCCTTCTTCTCTTTCCTACAGCTCCTGGGCAACGTGCTGGTTGTTGTGCTGTCTCATCATTTT
GGCAAAGAATTCACTCCTCAGGTGCAGGCTGCCTATCAGAAGGTGGTGGCTGGTGTGGCCAATGCCCTGG
CTCACAAATACCACTGAGATCTTTTTCCCTCTGCCAAAAATTATGGGGACATCATGAAGCCCCTTGAGCA
TCTGACTTCTGGCTAATAAAGGAAATTTATTTTCATTGCAATAGTGTGTTGGAATTTTTTGTGTCTCTCA
CTCGGAAGGACATATGGGAGGGCAAATCATTTAAAACATCAGAATGAGTATTTGGTTTAGAGTTTGGCAA
CATATGCCCATATGCTGGCTGCCATGAACAAAGGTTGGCTATAAAGAGGTCATCAGTATATGAAACAGCC
CCCTGCTGTCCATTCCTTATTCCATAGAAAAGCCTTGACTTGAGGTTAGATTTTTTTTATATTTTGTTTT
GTGTTATTTTTTTCTTTAACATCCCTAAAATTTTCCTTACATGTTTTACTAGCCAGATTTTTCCTCCTCT
CCTGACTACTCCCAGTCATAGCTGTCCCTCTTCTCTTATGGAGATCCCTCGAGGAGCTTTTTGCAAAAGC
CTAGGCCTCCAAAAAAGCCTCTTCACTACTTCTGGAATAGCTCAGAGGCCGAGGCGGCCTCGGCCTCTGC
ATAAATAAAAAAAATTAGTCAGCCATGGGGCGGAGAATGGGCGGAACTGGGCGGAGTTAGGGGCGGGATG
GGCGGAGTTAGGGGCGGGACTATGGTTGCTGACTAATTGCTGCATTAATGAATCGGCCAACGCGCGGGGA
GAGGCGGTTTGCGTATTGGGCGCTCTTCCGCTTCCTCGCTCACTGACTCGCTGCGCTCGGTCGTTCGGCT
GCGGCGAGCGGTATCAGCTCACTCAAAGGCGGTAATACGGTTATCCACAGAATCAGGGGATAACGCAGGA
AAGAACATGTGAGCAAAAGGCCAGCAAAAGGCCAGGAACCGTAAAAAGGCCGCGTTGCTGGCGTTTTTCC
ATAGGCTCCGCCCCCCTGACGAGCATCACAAAAATCGACGCTCAAGTCAGAGGTGGCGAAACCCGACAGG
ACTATAAAGATACCAGGCGTTTCCCCCTGGAAGCTCCCTCGTGCGCTCTCCTGTTCCGACCCTGCCGCTT
ACCGGATACCTGTCCGCCTTTCTCCCTTCGGGAAGCGTGGCGCTTTCTCATAGCTCACGCTGTAGGTATC
TCAGTTCGGTGTAGGTCGTTCGCTCCAAGCTGGGCTGTGTGCACGAACCCCCCGTTCAGCCCGACCGCTG
CGCCTTATCCGGTAACTATCGTCTTGAGTCCAACCCGGTAAGACACGACTTATCGCCACTGGCAGCAGCC
ACTGGTAACAGGATTAGCAGAGCGAGGTATGTAGGCGGTGCTACAGAGTTCTTGAAGTGGTGGCCTAACT
ACGGCTACACTAGAAGAACAGTATTTGGTATCTGCGCTCTGCTGAAGCCAGTTACCTTCGGAAAAAGAGT
TGGTAGCTCTTGATCCGGCAAACAAACCACCGCTGGTAGCGGTGGTTTTTTTGTTTGCAAGCAGCAGATT
ACGCGCAGAAAAAAAGGATCTCAAGAAGATCCTTTGATCTTTTCTACGGGGTCTGACGCTCAGTGGAACG
AAAACTCACGTTAAGGGATTTTGGTCATGAGATTATCAAAAAGGATCTTCACCTAGATCCTTTTAAATTA
AAAATGAAGTTTTAAATCAATCTAAAGTATATATGAGTAAACTTGGTCTGACAGTTACCAATGCTTAATC
AGTGAGGCACCTATCTCAGCGATCTGTCTATTTCGTTCATCCATAGTTGCCTGACTCCCCGTCGTGTAGA
TAACTACGATACGGGAGGGCTTACCATCTGGCCCCAGTGCTGCAATGATACCGCGAGACCCACGCTCACC
GGCTCCAGATTTATCAGCAATAAACCAGCCAGCCGGAAGGGCCGAGCGCAGAAGTGGTCCTGCAACTTTA
TCCGCCTCCATCCAGTCTATTAATTGTTGCCGGGAAGCTAGAGTAAGTAGTTCGCCAGTTAATAGTTTGC
GCAACGTTGTTGCCATTGCTACAGGCATCGTGGTGTCACGCTCGTCGTTTGGTATGGCTTCATTCAGCTC
CGGTTCCCAACGATCAAGGCGAGTTACATGATCCCCCATGTTGTGCAAAAAAGCGGTTAGCTCCTTCGGT
CCTCCGATCGTTGTCAGAAGTAAGTTGGCCGCAGTGTTATCACTCATGGTTATGGCAGCACTGCATAATT
CTCTTACTGTCATGCCATCCGTAAGATGCTTTTCTGTGACTGGTGAGTACTCAACCAAGTCATTCTGAGA
ATAGTGTATGCGGCGACCGAGTTGCTCTTGCCCGGCGTCAATACGGGATAATACCGCGCCACATAGCAGA
ACTTTAAAAGTGCTCATCATTGGAAAACGTTCTTCGGGGCGAAAACTCTCAAGGATCTTACCGCTGTTGA
GATCCAGTTCGATGTAACCCACTCGTGCACCCAACTGATCTTCAGCATCTTTTACTTTCACCAGCGTTTC
TGGGTGAGCAAAAACAGGAAGGCAAAATGCCGCAAAAAAGGGAATAAGGGCGACACGGAAATGTTGAATA
CTCATACTCTTCCTTTTTCAATATTATTGAAGCATTTATCAGGGTTATTGTCTCATGAGCGGATACATAT
TTGAATGTATTTAGAAAAATAAACAAATAGGGGTTCCGCGCACATTTCCCCGAAAAGTGCCACCTGACGT
CTAAGAAACCATTATTATCATGACATTAACCTATAAAAATAGGCGTATCACGAGGCCCTTTCGTCTCGCG
CGTTTCGGTGATGACGGTGAAAACCTCTGACACATGCAGCTCCCGGAGACGGTCACAGCTTGTCTGTAAG
CGGATGCCGGGAGCAGACAAGCCCGTCAGGGCGCGTCAGCGGGTGTTGGCGGGTGTCGGGGCTGGCTTAA
CTATGCGGCATCAGAGCAGATTGTACTGAGAGTGCACCATATGCGGTGTGAAATACCGCACAGATGCGTA
AGGAGAAAATACCGCATCAGGAAATTGTAAGCGTTAATATTTTGTTAAAATTCGCGTTAAATTTTTGTTA
AATCAGCTCATTTTTTAACCAATAGGCCGAAATCGGCAAAATCCCTTATAAATCAAAAGAATAGACCGAG
ATAGGGT
[37 nt withheld, positions 4768-4804]
AAAGAACGTGGACTCCAACGTCAAAGG
[49 nt withheld, positions 4832-4880]
T
[91 nt withheld, positions 4882-4972]
G
[124 nt withheld, positions 4974-5097]
CCATTCGCCATTCAGGCTGCGCAACTGTTGGGAAGGGCGATCGGTGCGGGCCTCTTCGCTATTACGCCAG
CTGGCGAAAGGGGGATGTGCTGCAAGGCGATTAAGTTGGGTAACGCCAGGGTTTTCCCAGTCACGACGTT
GTAAAACGACGGCCAGTGAATTGTAATACGACTCACTATAGGGCGAATTCGAGCTCGCCC
